Addgene plasmid #90729: KNSTRN D12.2 gRNA
Purpose: 3rd generation lentiviral gRNA plasmid targeting human KNSTRN
Depositing lab: Iain Cheeseman. Depositing organization: Whitehead Institute for Biomedical Research. Publication: Large-Scale Analysis of CRISPR/Cas9 Cell-Cycle Knockouts Reveals the Diversity of p53-Dependent Responses to Cell-Cycle Defects. McKinley KL, Cheeseman IM. Dev Cell. 2017 Feb 27;40(4):405-420.e2. doi: 10.1016/j.devcel.2017.01.012. Epub 2017 Feb 16. PubMed 28216383.
Backbone
  Vector backbone: pLenti-sgRNA
  Backbone manufacturer: Eric Lander & David Sabatini labs (Addgene plasmid #71409)
  Backbone size w/o insert (bp): 9151
  Vector type: Lentiviral, CRISPR
  Selectable markers: Puromycin
Growth in bacteria
  Bacterial resistance: Ampicillin, 100 μg/mL
  Growth temperature: 37°C
  Growth strain: NEB Stable
  Copy number: Unknown
Gene/Insert
  Gene/Insert name: KNSTRN (Guide Designation D12.2) (alt name: pKMKO series)
  gRNA/shRNA sequence: CACCGAAGTTTCGGGACAACTGTT
  Species: H. sapiens (human)
  Promoter: U6
  Cloning method: Restriction Enzyme; 5′ cloning site BsmBI (destroyed during cloning); 3′ cloning site BsmBI (destroyed during cloning)
  Sequencing primers: 5′ hU6-F (5'-GAGGGCCTATTTCCCATGATT-3'); 3′ EF1a-R (5'-CACGGCGACTACTGCACTTA-3')
Terms and licenses: Academic/Nonprofit Terms; Industry Terms: Not Available to Industry
Depositor comments: Please note that gRNA target sequence listed is not strictly the 20nt spacer sequence, but also contains the 5' BsmBI overhang. For more information about knockout human cell lines generated using this plasmid, please see http://cellcycleknockouts.wi.mit.edu/ .
How to cite: KNSTRN D12.2 gRNA was a gift from Iain Cheeseman (Addgene plasmid # 90729 ; http://n2t.net/addgene:90729 ; RRID:Addgene_90729)
