[The description below was written by a language model from this plasmid's Addgene catalogue record and pLannotate feature annotations shown in this document.]
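Description:
KNSTRN D12.2 gRNA is a third-generation lentiviral CRISPR plasmid built on the pLenti-sgRNA backbone. It delivers a single guide RNA against the human KNSTRN gene. The plasmid is maintained in E. coli through a high-copy ColE1/pUC-type origin and selected with ampicillin via the β-lactamase gene. An f1 origin, an SV40 origin and remnants of lac/lacZα cloning-vector sequence are also annotated in the backbone. The sequenced record is 7,301 nt, shorter than the 9,151 bp listed for the empty backbone. This would fit loss of a stuffer fragment when the guide was cloned, although the record does not say so.

The viral cassette begins with an RSV promoter fused to a truncated HIV-1 5' LTR, which makes genomic RNA transcription Tat-independent. It is followed by the Ψ packaging signal, a gag fragment, the RRE for Rev-dependent export and a cPPT/CTS. The cassette ends in a self-inactivating ΔU3 3' LTR followed by an SV40 polyadenylation signal. Within it, a human U6 RNA polymerase III promoter drives the guide. The guide was inserted as an oligonucleotide duplex into BsmBI sites, which were destroyed in the process, directly upstream of the S. pyogenes sgRNA scaffold. A separate EF-1α core promoter expresses puromycin N-acetyltransferase, stabilised by a WPRE, so that transduced mammalian cells can be selected with puromycin.

No Cas9 is encoded, so the nuclease must be supplied separately, for example by a Cas9-expressing cell line. The plasmid belongs to the pKMKO series, which was used to generate knockouts of human cell-cycle genes for large-scale phenotypic analysis, including p53-dependent responses.
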