Features (pLannotate 1.2.2; 28 found; start..end, strand, type, name):
      1..71      +  rep_origin     RSF ori (fragment): Plasmids containing the RSF 1030 origin of replication can be propagated in E. coli cells that contain additional plasmids with compatible origins.
     73..165     +  CDS            lacI (fragment): lac repressor; lacI; The lac repressor binds to the lac operator to inhibit transcription in E. coli. This inhibition can be relieved by adding lactose or isopropyl-β-D-thiogalactopyranoside (IPTG).
    178..199     +  protein_bind   CAP binding site: CAP binding activates transcription in the presence of cAMP. E. coli catabolite activator protein
    214..244     +  promoter       lac promoter: promoter for the E. coli lac operon
    252..268     +  protein_bind   lac operator: The lac repressor binds to the lac operator to inhibit transcription in E. coli. This inhibition can be relieved by adding lactose or isopropyl-β-D-thiogalactopyranoside (IPTG). lac repressor encoded by lacI
    313..331     +  promoter       T3 promoter: promoter for bacteriophage T3 RNA polymerase
    359..585     +  promoter       RSV promoter: Rous sarcoma virus enhancer/promoter
    586..766     +  LTR            5' LTR (truncated): truncated 5' long terminal repeat (LTR) from HIV-1
    813..938     +  misc_feature   HIV-1 Ψ: packaging signal of human immunodeficiency virus type 1
    922..1285    +  CDS            HIV-1 gag (fragment): gag protein from human immunodeficiency virus 1; gag
   1431..1664    +  misc_feature   RRE: The Rev response element (RRE) of HIV-1 allows for Rev-dependent mRNA export from the nucleus to the cytoplasm.
   2041..2067    +  CDS            Rev (fragment): human immunodeficiency virus 1 (HIV-1) Rev protein; rev; enhances nuclear export of unspliced and incompletely spliced viral mRNAs
   2071..2311    +  promoter       U6 promoter: RNA polymerase III promoter for human U6 snRNA
   2358..2425    +  misc_RNA       tracrRNA (fragment): trans-activating CRISPR RNA for the Streptococcus pyogenes CRISPR/Cas9 system
   2474..2591    +  misc_feature   cPPT/CTS: central polypurine tract and central termination sequence of HIV-1
   2660..2871    +  promoter       EF-1α core promoter: core promoter for human elongation factor EF-1α
   2897..3496    +  CDS            PuroR (fragment): puromycin N-acetyltransferase; pac from Streptomyces; confers resistance to puromycin
   3512..4100    +  misc_feature   WPRE: woodchuck hepatitis virus posttranscriptional regulatory element
   4151..4170    +  misc_feature   cPPT/CTS (fragment): central polypurine tract and central termination sequence of HIV-1
   4172..4405    +  LTR            3' LTR (ΔU3): self-inactivating 3' long terminal repeat (LTR) from HIV-1
   4483..4604    +  polyA_signal   SV40 poly(A) signal: SV40 polyadenylation signal
   4644..4779    +  rep_origin     SV40 ori: SV40 origin of replication
   4800..4818    -  promoter       T7 promoter: promoter for bacteriophage T7 RNA polymerase
   4826..4981    +  CDS            lacZα (fragment): LacZα fragment of β-galactosidase; lacZ fragment
   4986..5414    +  rep_origin     f1 ori (sequence partly withheld): f1 bacteriophage origin of replication; arrow indicates direction of (+) strand synthesis
   5467..5571    +  promoter       AmpR promoter: bla
   5572..6432    +  CDS            AmpR: β-lactamase; bla; confers resistance to ampicillin, carbenicillin, and related antibiotics
   6603..7191    +  rep_origin     ori: high-copy-number ColE1/pMB1/pBR322/pUC origin of replication
>Addgene plasmid #90729 | KNSTRN D12.2 gRNA | addgene full sequence | sequence record 183203 | Addgene NGS Result
TGAGTGAGCTGATACCGCTCGCCGCAGCCGAACGACCGAGCGCAGCGAGTCAGTGAGCGAGGAAGCGGAA
GAGCGCCCAATACGCAAACCGCCTCTCCCCGCGCGTTGGCCGATTCATTAATGCAGCTGGCACGACAGGT
TTCCCGACTGGAAAGCGGGCAGTGAGCGCAACGCAATTAATGTGAGTTAGCTCACTCATTAGGCACCCCA
GGCTTTACACTTTATGCTTCCGGCTCGTATGTTGTGTGGAATTGTGAGCGGATAACAATTTCACACAGGA
AACAGCTATGACCATGATTACGCCAAGCGCGCAATTAACCCTCACTAAAGGGAACAAAAGCTGGAGCTGC
AAGCTTAATGTAGTCTTATGCAATACTCTTGTAGTCTTGCAACATGGTAACGATGAGTTAGCAACATGCC
TTACAAGGAGAGAAAAAGCACCGTGCATGCCGATTGGTGGAAGTAAGGTGGTACGATCGTGCCTTATTAG
GAAGGCAACAGACGGGTCTGACATGGATTGGACGAACCACTGAATTGCCGCATTGCAGAGATATTGTATT
TAAGTGCCTAGCTCGATACATAAACGGGTCTCTCTGGTTAGACCAGATCTGAGCCTGGGAGCTCTCTGGC
TAACTAGGGAACCCACTGCTTAAGCCTCAATAAAGCTTGCCTTGAGTGCTTCAAGTAGTGTGTGCCCGTC
TGTTGTGTGACTCTGGTAACTAGAGATCCCTCAGACCCTTTTAGTCAGTGTGGAAAATCTCTAGCAGTGG
CGCCCGAACAGGGACTTGAAAGCGAAAGGGAAACCAGAGGAGCTCTCTCGACGCAGGACTCGGCTTGCTG
AAGCGCGCACGGCAAGAGGCGAGGGGCGGCGACTGGTGAGTACGCCAAAAATTTTGACTAGCGGAGGCTA
GAAGGAGAGAGATGGGTGCGAGAGCGTCAGTATTAAGCGGGGGAGAATTAGATCGCGATGGGAAAAAATT
CGGTTAAGGCCAGGGGGAAAGAAAAAATATAAATTAAAACATATAGTATGGGCAAGCAGGGAGCTAGAAC
GATTCGCAGTTAATCCTGGCCTGTTAGAAACATCAGAAGGCTGTAGACAAATACTGGGACAGCTACAACC
ATCCCTTCAGACAGGATCAGAAGAACTTAGATCATTATATAATACAGTAGCAACCCTCTATTGTGTGCAT
CAAAGGATAGAGATAAAAGACACCAAGGAAGCTTTAGACAAGATAGAGGAAGAGCAAAACAAAAGTAAGA
CCACCGCACAGCAAGCGGCCGCTGATCTTCAGACCTGGAGGAGGAGATATGAGGGACAATTGGAGAAGTG
AATTATATAAATATAAAGTAGTAAAAATTGAACCATTAGGAGTAGCACCCACCAAGGCAAAGAGAAGAGT
GGTGCAGAGAGAAAAAAGAGCAGTGGGAATAGGAGCTTTGTTCCTTGGGTTCTTGGGAGCAGCAGGAAGC
ACTATGGGCGCAGCGTCAATGACGCTGACGGTACAGGCCAGACAATTATTGTCTGGTATAGTGCAGCAGC
AGAACAATTTGCTGAGGGCTATTGAGGCGCAACAGCATCTGTTGCAACTCACAGTCTGGGGCATCAAGCA
GCTCCAGGCAAGAATCCTGGCTGTGGAAAGATACCTAAAGGATCAACAGCTCCTGGGGATTTGGGGTTGC
TCTGGAAAACTCATTTGCACCACTGCTGTGCCTTGGAATGCTAGTTGGAGTAATAAATCTCTGGAACAGA
TTTGGAATCACACGACCTGGATGGAGTGGGACAGAGAAATTAACAATTACACAAGCTTAATACACTCCTT
AATTGAAGAATCGCAAAACCAGCAAGAAAAGAATGAACAAGAATTATTGGAATTAGATAAATGGGCAAGT
TTGTGGAATTGGTTTAACATAACAAATTGGCTGTGGTATATAAAATTATTCATAATGATAGTAGGAGGCT
TGGTAGGTTTAAGAATAGTTTTTGCTGTACTTTCTATAGTGAATAGAGTTAGGCAGGGATATTCACCATT
ATCGTTTCAGACCCACCTCCCAACCCCGAGGGGACCCAGAGAGGGCCTATTTCCCATGATTCCTTCATAT
TTGCATATACGATACAAGGCTGTTAGAGAGATAATTAGAATTAATTTGACTGTAAACACAAAGATATTAG
TACAAAATACGTGACGTAGAAAGTAATAATTTCTTGGGTAGTTTGCAGTTTTAAAATTATGTTTTAAAAT
GGACTATCATATGCTTACCGTAACTTGAAAGTATTTCGATTTCTTGGCTTTATATATCTTGTGGAAAGGA
CGAAACACCGAAGTTTCGGGACAACTGTTGTTTAAGAGCTATGCTGGAAACAGCATAGCAAGTTTAAATA
AGGCTAGTCCGTTATCAACTTGAAAAAGTGGCACCGAGTCGGTGCTTTTTTTGAATTCTAGATCTTGAGA
CAAATGGCAGTATTCATCCACAATTTTAAAAGAAAAGGGGGGATTGGGGGGTACAGTGCAGGGGAAAGAA
TAGTAGACATAATAGCAACAGACATACAAACTAAAGAATTACAAAAACAAATTACAAAAATTCAAAATTT
TCGGGTTTATTACAGGGACAGCAGAGATCCACTTTGGCGCCGGCTCGAGTGGCTCCGGTGCCCGTCAGTG
GGCAGAGCGCACATCGCCCACAGTCCCCGAGAAGTTGGGGGGAGGGGTCGGCAATTGAACCGGTGCCTAG
AGAAGGTGGCGCGGGGTAAACTGGGAAAGTGATGTCGTGTACTGGCTCCGCCTTTTTCCCGAGGGTGGGG
GAGAACCGTATATAAGTGCAGTAGTCGCCGTGAACGTTCTTTTTCGCAACGGGTTTGCCGCCAGAACACA
GGTGTCGTGACGCGGGATCCGCCACCATGACCGAGTACAAGCCCACGGTGCGCCTCGCCACCCGCGACGA
CGTCCCCAGGGCCGTACGCACCCTCGCCGCCGCGTTCGCCGACTACCCCGCCACGCGCCACACCGTCGAT
CCGGACCGCCACATCGAGCGGGTCACCGAGCTGCAAGAACTCTTCCTCACGCGCGTCGGGCTCGACATCG
GCAAGGTGTGGGTCGCGGACGACGGCGCCGCGGTGGCGGTCTGGACCACGCCGGAGAGCGTCGAAGCGGG
GGCGGTGTTCGCCGAGATCGGCCCGCGCATGGCCGAGTTGAGCGGTTCCCGGCTGGCCGCGCAGCAACAG
ATGGAAGGCCTCCTGGCGCCGCACCGGCCCAAGGAGCCCGCGTGGTTCCTGGCCACCGTCGGAGTCTCGC
CCGACCACCAGGGCAAGGGTCTGGGCAGCGCCGTCGTGCTCCCCGGAGTGGAGGCGGCCGAGCGCGCCGG
GGTGCCCGCCTTCCTGGAGACCTCCGCGCCCCGCAACCTCCCCTTCTACGAGCGGCTCGGCTTCACCGTC
ACCGCCGACGTCGAGGTGCCCGAAGGACCGCGCACCTGGTGCATGACCCGCAAGCCCGGTGCCTGAACGC
GTTAAGTCGACAATCAACCTCTGGATTACAAAATTTGTGAAAGATTGACTGGTATTCTTAACTATGTTGC
TCCTTTTACGCTATGTGGATACGCTGCTTTAATGCCTTTGTATCATGCTATTGCTTCCCGTATGGCTTTC
ATTTTCTCCTCCTTGTATAAATCCTGGTTGCTGTCTCTTTATGAGGAGTTGTGGCCCGTTGTCAGGCAAC
GTGGCGTGGTGTGCACTGTGTTTGCTGACGCAACCCCCACTGGTTGGGGCATTGCCACCACCTGTCAGCT
CCTTTCCGGGACTTTCGCTTTCCCCCTCCCTATTGCCACGGCGGAACTCATCGCCGCCTGCCTTGCCCGC
TGCTGGACAGGGGCTCGGCTGTTGGGCACTGACAATTCCGTGGTGTTGTCGGGGAAATCATCGTCCTTTC
CTTGGCTGCTCGCCTGTGTTGCCACCTGGATTCTGCGCGGGACGTCCTTCTGCTACGTCCCTTCGGCCCT
CAATCCAGCGGACCTTCCTTCCCGCGGCCTGCTGCCGGCTCTGCGGCCTCTTCCGCGTCTTCGCCTTCGC
CCTCAGACGAGTCGGATCTCCCTTTGGGCCGCCTCCCCGCGTCGACTTTAAGACCAATGACTTACAAGGC
AGCTGTAGATCTTAGCCACTTTTTAAAAGAAAAGGGGGGACTGGAAGGGCTAATTCACTCCCAACGAAGA
CAAGATCTGCTTTTTGCTTGTACTGGGTCTCTCTGGTTAGACCAGATCTGAGCCTGGGAGCTCTCTGGCT
AACTAGGGAACCCACTGCTTAAGCCTCAATAAAGCTTGCCTTGAGTGCTTCAAGTAGTGTGTGCCCGTCT
GTTGTGTGACTCTGGTAACTAGAGATCCCTCAGACCCTTTTAGTCAGTGTGGAAAATCTCTAGCAGTACG
TATAGTAGTTCATGTCATCTTATTATTCAGTATTTATAACTTGCAAAGAAATGAATATCAGAGAGTGAGA
GGAACTTGTTTATTGCAGCTTATAATGGTTACAAATAAAGCAATAGCATCACAAATTTCACAAATAAAGC
ATTTTTTTCACTGCATTCTAGTTGTGGTTTGTCCAAACTCATCAATGTATCTTATCATGTCTGGCTCTAG
CTATCCCGCCCCTAACTCCGCCCATCCCGCCCCTAACTCCGCCCAGTTCCGCCCATTCTCCGCCCCATGG
CTGACTAATTTTTTTTATTTATGCAGAGGCCGAGGCCGCCTCGGCCTCTGAGCTATTCCAGAAGTAGTGA
GGAGGCTTTTTTGGAGGCCTAGGGACGTACCCAATTCGCCCTATAGTGAGTCGTATTACGCGCGCTCACT
GGCCGTCGTTTTACAACGTCGTGACTGGGAAAACCCTGGCGTTACCCAACTTAATCGCCTTGCAGCACAT
CCCCCTTTCGCCAGCTGGCGTAATAGCGAAGAGGCCCGCACCGATCGCCCTTCCCAACAGTTGCGCAGCC
TGAATGGCGAATGGG
[124 nt withheld, positions 4986-5109]
C
[91 nt withheld, positions 5111-5201]
A
[49 nt withheld, positions 5203-5251]
CCTTTGACGTTGGAGTCCACGTTCTTT
[37 nt withheld, positions 5279-5315]
ACCCTATCTCGGTCTATTCTTTTGATTTATAAGGGATTTTGCCGATTTCGGCCTATTGGTTAAAAAATGA
GCTGATTTAACAAAAATTTAACGCGAATTTTAACAAAATATTAACGCTTACAATTTAGGTGGCACTTTTC
GGGGAAATGTGCGCGGAACCCCTATTTGTTTATTTTTCTAAATACATTCAAATATGTATCCGCTCATGAG
ACAATAACCCTGATAAATGCTTCAATAATATTGAAAAAGGAAGAGTATGAGTATTCAACATTTCCGTGTC
GCCCTTATTCCCTTTTTTGCGGCATTTTGCCTTCCTGTTTTTGCTCACCCAGAAACGCTGGTGAAAGTAA
AAGATGCTGAAGATCAGTTGGGTGCACGAGTGGGTTACATCGAACTGGATCTCAACAGCGGTAAGATCCT
TGAGAGTTTTCGCCCCGAAGAACGTTTTCCAATGATGAGCACTTTTAAAGTTCTGCTATGTGGCGCGGTA
TTATCCCGTATTGACGCCGGGCAAGAGCAACTCGGTCGCCGCATACACTATTCTCAGAATGACTTGGTTG
AGTACTCACCAGTCACAGAAAAGCATCTTACGGATGGCATGACAGTAAGAGAATTATGCAGTGCTGCCAT
AACCATGAGTGATAACACTGCGGCCAACTTACTTCTGACAACGATCGGAGGACCGAAGGAGCTAACCGCT
TTTTTGCACAACATGGGGGATCATGTAACTCGCCTTGATCGTTGGGAACCGGAGCTGAATGAAGCCATAC
CAAACGACGAGCGTGACACCACGATGCCTGTAGCAATGGCAACAACGTTGCGCAAACTATTAACTGGCGA
ACTACTTACTCTAGCTTCCCGGCAACAATTAATAGACTGGATGGAGGCGGATAAAGTTGCAGGACCACTT
CTGCGCTCGGCCCTTCCGGCTGGCTGGTTTATTGCTGATAAATCTGGAGCCGGTGAGCGTGGGTCTCGCG
GTATCATTGCAGCACTGGGGCCAGATGGTAAGCCCTCCCGTATCGTAGTTATCTACACGACGGGGAGTCA
GGCAACTATGGATGAACGAAATAGACAGATCGCTGAGATAGGTGCCTCACTGATTAAGCATTGGTAACTG
TCAGACCAAGTTTACTCATATATACTTTAGATTGATTTAAAACTTCATTTTTAATTTAAAAGGATCTAGG
TGAAGATCCTTTTTGATAATCTCATGACCAAAATCCCTTAACGTGAGTTTTCGTTCCACTGAGCGTCAGA
CCCCGTAGAAAAGATCAAAGGATCTTCTTGAGATCCTTTTTTTCTGCGCGTAATCTGCTGCTTGCAAACA
AAAAAACCACCGCTACCAGCGGTGGTTTGTTTGCCGGATCAAGAGCTACCAACTCTTTTTCCGAAGGTAA
CTGGCTTCAGCAGAGCGCAGATACCAAATACTGTTCTTCTAGTGTAGCCGTAGTTAGGCCACCACTTCAA
GAACTCTGTAGCACCGCCTACATACCTCGCTCTGCTAATCCTGTTACCAGTGGCTGCTGCCAGTGGCGAT
AAGTCGTGTCTTACCGGGTTGGACTCAAGACGATAGTTACCGGATAAGGCGCAGCGGTCGGGCTGAACGG
GGGGTTCGTGCACACAGCCCAGCTTGGAGCGAACGACCTACACCGAACTGAGATACCTACAGCGTGAGCT
ATGAGAAAGCGCCACGCTTCCCGAAGGGAGAAAGGCGGACAGGTATCCGGTAAGCGGCAGGGTCGGAACA
GGAGAGCGCACGAGGGAGCTTCCAGGGGGAAACGCCTGGTATCTTTATAGTCCTGTCGGGTTTCGCCACC
TCTGACTTGAGCGTCGATTTTTGTGATGCTCGTCAGGGGGGCGGAGCCTATGGAAAAACGCCAGCAACGC
GGCCTTTTTACGGTTCCTGGCCTTTTGCTGGCCTTTTGCTCACATGTTCTTTCCTGCGTTATCCCCTGAT
TCTGTGGATAACCGTATTACCGCCTT
